>Addgene plasmid #61247 | CMV-REX-GECO0.9 | depositor partial sequence | sequence record 99344 | CMV-REX-GECO0.9 sequence 1254 bps
ATGGTCGACTCATCACGTCGTAAGTGGAATAAGGCAGGTCACGCAGTCAGAGCTATAGGTCGGCTGAGCT
CACGTTGGGTTTCCGAGTGGATGTACCCCGAGGACGGCGCCCTGAAGAGCGTGATCAAGGAGGGGCTGAG
GCTGAAGGACGGCGGCCACTACGCCGCCGAGGTCAGGACCACCTACAAGGCCAAAAAGCCCGTGCAGCTG
CCCGGCGCCTACATCGTCGACATCAAGTTGGACATCGTGTCCCACAACGAGGACTACACCATCGTGGAAC
AGTGCGAACGCGCCGTGGGCCGCCACCCCACCGGCGGCATGGTCGAGCTGTACAAGGGAGGTACAGGCGG
GAGTCTGGTGAGCAAGGGCGAGGAGGATAACATGGCCATCATCAAGGAGTTCATGCGCTTCAAGGTGCAC
ATGGAGGGCTCCGTGAACGGCCACGAGTTCGAGATCGAGGGCGAGGGCGAGGGCCGCCCCTACGAGGCCT
TTCAGACCGCTAAGCTGAAGGTGACCAAGGGTGGCCCCCTGCCCTTCGCCTGGGACATCCTGTCCCTTCA
GTTCATGTACGGCTCCAAGGCCTACATTAAGCACCCAGCCGACATCCCCGACTACTTCAAGCTGTCCTTC
CCCGAGGGCTTCAGGTGGGAGCGCGTGATGATCTTCGAGGACGGCGGCATTATTCACGTTGACCAGGACT
CCTCCCTGCAGGACGGCGTATTCATCTACAAGGTGAAGCTGCGCGGCACCAACTTCCCCCCCGACGGCCC
CGTAATGCAGAAGAAGACCATGGGCTGGGAGCCTACGCGTGACCAACTGACTGAAGAGCAGATCGCAGAG
TTTAAAGAGGCTTTCTCCCTATTTGACAAGGACGGGGATGGGACGATAACAACCAAGGAGCTGGGGACGG
TGTTGCGGTCTCTGGGGCAGAACCCCACAGAAGCAGAGCTGCAGGACATGATCAATGAAGTAGATGCCGA
CGGTGACGGCACATTCGACTTCCCTGAGTTCCTGACGATGATGGCAAGGAAAATGAATGACTCAGACAGT
GAAGAGGAAATTAGAGAAGCGTTCCGCGTGTTTGATAAGGACGGCAATGGCTACATCGGCGCAGCAGAGC
TTCGCCACGTGATGACAGACCTTGGAGAGAAGTTAACAGATGAGGAGGTTGATGAAATGATCAGGGTAGC
AGACATCGATGGGGATGGTCAGGTAAACTACGAAGAGTTTGTACAAATGATGACAGCGAAGTAG
