>Addgene plasmid #61247 | CMV-REX-GECO0.9 | addgene partial sequence | sequence record 101744 | CMV-F 5'-CGCAAATGGGCGGTAGGCGTG-3'
ACTAGAGAACCCACTGCTTACTGGCTTATCGAAATTAATACGACTCACTATAGGGAGACCCAAGCTTGGT
ACCGAGCTCGGATCCACCATGGTCGACTCATCACGTCGTAAGTGGAATAAGGCAGGTCACGCAGTCAGAG
CTATAGGTCGGCTGAGCTCACGTTGGGTTTCCGAGTGGATGTACCCCGAGGACGGCGCCCTGAAGAGCGT
GATCAAGGAGGGGCTGAGGCTGAAGGACGGCGGCCACTACGCCGCCGAGGTCAGGACCACCTACAAGGCC
AAAAAGCCCGTGCAGCTGCCCGGCGCCTACATCGTCGACATCAAGTTGGACATCGTGTCCCACAACGAGG
ACTACACCATCGTGGAACAGTGCGAACGCGCCGTGGGCCGCCACCCCACCGGCGGCATGGTCGAGCTGTA
CAAGGGAGGTACAGGCGGGAGTCTGGTGAGCAAGGGCGAGGAGGATAACATGGCCATCATCAAGGAGTTC
ATGCGCTTCAAGGTGCACATGGAGGGCTCCGTGAACGGCCACGAGTTCGAGATCGAGGGCGAGGGCGAGG
GCCGCCCCTACGAGGCCTTTCAGACCGCTAAGCTGAAGGTGACCAAGGGTGGCCCCCTGCCCTTCGCCTG
GGACATCCTGTCCCTTCAGTTCATGTACGGCTCCAAGGCCTACATTAAGCACCCAGCCGACATCCCCGAC
TACTTCAAGCTGTCCTTCCCCGAGGGCTTCAGGTGGGAGCGCGTGATGATCTTCGAGGACGGCGGCATTA
TTCACGTTGACCAGGACTCCTCCCTGCAGGACGGCGTATTCATCTACAA
