>Addgene plasmid #61247 | CMV-REX-GECO0.9 | addgene partial sequence | sequence record 101871 | BGH-rev 5'-TAGAAGGCACAGTCGAGG-3'
CTATAGAATAGGGCCCTCTAGATGCATGCTCGAGCGGCCGCCAGTGTGATGGATATCTGCAGAATTCCTA
CTTCGCTGTCATCATTTGTACAAACTCTTCGTAGTTTACCTGACCATCCCCATCGATGTCTGCTACCCTG
ATCATTTCATCAACCTCCTCATCTGTTAACTTCTCTCCAAGGTCTGTCATCACGTGGCGAAGCTCTGCTG
CGCCGATGTAGCCATTGCCGTCCTTATCAAACACGCGGAACGCTTCTCTAATTTCCTCTTCACTGTCTGA
GTCATTCATTTTCCTTGCCATCATCGTCAGGAACTCAGGGAAGTCGAATGTGCCGTCACCGTCGGCATCT
ACTTCATTGATCATGTCCTGCAGCTCTGCTTCTGTGGGGTTCTGCCCCAGAGACCGCAACACCGTCCCCA
GCTCCTTGGTTGTTATCGTCCCATCCCCGTCCTTGTCAAATAGGGAGAAAGCCTCTTTAAACTCTGCGAT
CTGCTCTTCAGTCAGTTGGTCACGCGTAGGCTCCCAGCCCATGGTCTTCTTCTGCATTACGGGGCCGTCG
GGGGGGAAGTTGGTGCCGCGCAGCTTCACCTTGTAGATGAATACGCCGTCCTGCAGGGAGGAGTCCTGGT
CAACGTGAATAATGCCGCCGTCCTCGAAGATCATCACGCGCTCCCACCTGAAGCCCTCGGGGAAGGACAG
CTTGAAGTAGTCGGGGATGTCGGCTGGGTGCTTAATGTAGGCCTTGGAGCCGTACATGAACTGAAGGGAC
AGGATGTCCCAGGCGAAGGGCAGGG
