[The description below was written by a language model from this plasmid's Addgene catalogue record.]
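Description:
CMV-REX-GECO0.9 is a mammalian expression plasmid of about 4.45 kb, built on a customized backbone of roughly 3.2 kb. It is maintained as a high-copy plasmid in E. coli under ampicillin selection. The record does not name the origin of replication, any polyadenylation signal, or a selection marker for mammalian cells. No feature table is provided, so these details of the backbone cannot be confirmed.

The payload is a 1,254 bp synthetic open reading frame encoding REX-GECO0.9, placed between retained BamHI and EcoRI sites. It sits downstream of the CMV promoter, which drives strong constitutive transcription in most mammalian cell types. REX-GECO0.9 is a red, excitation-ratiometric, genetically encoded calcium indicator derived from R-GECO1. Relative to that parent it carries fifteen substitutions: P60R, V61W, R66W, E77V, K80E, K97R, E138V, S142P, D147V, P220L, N257I, N267D, A302P, M339L and T382S. The depositor notes that residue numbering follows the GCaMP convention.

The associated work describes a long Stokes shift red fluorescent calcium indicator suited to two-photon and ratiometric imaging. The "0.9" designation suggests a variant within that engineering series, although the record does not describe how it differs in performance from other versions. The stated purpose is expression of the indicator in mammalian cells, which fits use in transfected cultured cells for optical monitoring of intracellular calcium dynamics.
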