Addgene plasmid #61247: CMV-REX-GECO0.9
Purpose: Expresses REX-GECO0.9 in mammalian cells
Depositing lab: Robert Campbell. Depositing organization: University of Alberta. Publication: A long Stokes shift red fluorescent Ca(2+) indicator protein for two-photon and ratiometric imaging. Wu J, Abdelfattah AS, Miraucourt LS, Kutsarova E, Ruangkittisakul A, Zhou H, Ballanyi K, Wicks G, Drobizhev M, Rebane A, Ruthazer ES, Campbell RE. Nat Commun. 2014 Oct 31;5:5262. doi: 10.1038/ncomms6262. PubMed 25358432.
Backbone
  Vector backbone: Customized Vector
  Backbone size w/o insert (bp): 3200
  Total vector size (bp): 4454
  Vector type: Mammalian Expression
Growth in bacteria
  Bacterial resistance: Ampicillin, 100 μg/mL
  Growth temperature: 37°C
  Growth strain: DH10B
  Copy number: High Copy
Gene/Insert
  Gene/Insert name: REX-GECO0.9 (alt name: Red excitation ratiometric genetically encoded Ca2+-indicators for optical version 0.9)
  Species: Synthetic
  Insert size (bp): 1254
  Mutation: Substitutions relative to R-GECO1: P60R, V61W, R66W, E77V, K80E, K97R, E138V, S142P, D147V, P220L, N257I, N267D, A302P, M339L, T382S
  GenBank ID: KP091744
  Promoter: CMV
  Cloning method: Restriction Enzyme; 5′ cloning site BamH1 (not destroyed); 3′ cloning site EcoR1 (not destroyed)
  Sequencing primers: 5′ TAATACGACTCACTATAGGG; 3′ TAGAAGGCACAGTCGAGG
Terms and licenses: Academic/Nonprofit Terms; Industry Terms: Not Available to Industry
Depositor comments: The construct is numbered based on GCaMP.
How to cite: CMV-REX-GECO0.9 was a gift from Robert Campbell (Addgene plasmid # 61247 ; http://n2t.net/addgene:61247 ; RRID:Addgene_61247)
